>Addgene plasmid #70853 | pFOSGE_COF1H11 | depositor partial sequence | sequence record 126795 | insert
ATGCCATCACTAGCGGTGCCCCATCTAACTCCCATCTCTAATGAGCATTTAGTGTCTTCAAAAGAAGTTG
TATTTTTCTGGAAAAATCGCATTGAAATGTTTGAAAAGAAGAGCGACAAGGTTAAGCAAGCGGAGCACAA
GGCCCGGGATGATGGCGTAGAGCTGGAGAGCCAGTTTATCATGCGCGTGCCGAAGGAACTGGCGGACACG
GTCCATGAGGCAATAAATGCTGGCACCATTAAGGACCGGCTGACCATCCAACTGGATCCGGATCTGAGGT
ACGGTGAAGTGCGAATAGATGATCAGATACTGTACACGAAACTCGTGGATTTGCCCACCGTCGTCGAGAG
CTACAAGACCATTGACAACAAGAGCTTCTACAAGTCGGCAGACATCTGCCAAATACTCATTTGCAAGGAG
GAGCGGGAGGACGAGACGGAAAAGGAGTCGCCCAACAAGAACAAAAAGAAGGACCCCAACAAGGTGGACA
AAAAATACCTCTTTCCGCACGGCATCACACCGCCGTGCAAGAATGTGAGAAAACGACGATTCCGCAAAAC
TCTGAAGAAAAAGAATGTCGAAGCTCCCGAGATTGAGAAGGAAGTGAAACATCTGCTGCGCATTGACAAC
GAGGCTGTCAGAGTTGACTATGAAATCATAAACGAAGAGGACAAGCCAATGGATGAACTGGAGCAATCGG
ACATCAAACCCTACAACGATGCGGATGACGATTTGCAGGACGAAAGCACCATGCATGCCAGCGAAAAGAC
GATCATGGAAATGAGCTCCCAGCGGCACCTCCAAGTGGAGTCCGATGATGACGAAGCCAGCAACTTTCCC
TCACACCGGGCGCCGAACATGGGAGTTGCTGTCCACGACATCTTCGGCGAGGAAGTGTCCAGCACGGATG
ACGAGGATGAGCCCGATTGGGGCAATAACACCATGCAGCGGCGGGTGATGGAGGAATCCTCACGACTCTC
GGCTGATGATTCACGAATGTCGGACTTCTTTGGCGCTAGTGGCAGTAATACTGGAGCGGGCGTAGTGAAA
ATGGAGCAGAACGTGTTCAGCAAGTCTATGTTTGGGCATGAAGCCAGCAGTCCTAAGCTCAGCGCCGCCG
GATCAAGCTCCAACCTTGCTGCTCCCAGTGGCTTCTACGATAGCCAAATGCTAGCCAAGCGCGAGGAGTT
CGAGAACATGGAATTCATAGACGAACCGCAGCCGCAGTACACGCAGCAACAGGTCCAGCAGAAGATCAAT
CAACTGACGCGCCAGATTCGTGAACTGAAAGCGCAGCAGGTGCAAAAGTCAACGGAAATTGCTTCCATTC
AGAATGCCACACTCAAACAACGAATGCAGGAAACGCTTGATAATCTCTACACACAGGTTATTGAAAGGGA
ATTGGAGCTGAAGGACTTCGAGAATATGCTGGAGTCT
