>Addgene plasmid #70853 | pFOSGE_COF1H11 | addgene partial sequence | sequence record 130733 | M13-Rev 5'-CAGGAAACAGCTATGACC-3'
TCAGCTGGATGGCAAATAATGATTTTATTTTGACTGATAGTGACCTGTTCGTTGCAACAAATTGATAAGC
AATGCTTTCTTATAATGCCAACTTTGTACAAGAAAGCTGGGTCAGACTCCAGCATATTCTCGAAGTCCTT
CAGCTCCAATTCCCTTTCAATAACCTGTGTGTAGAGATTATCAAGCGTTTCCTGCATTCGTTGTTTGAGT
GTGGCATTCTGAATGGAAGCAATTTCCGTTGACTTTTGCACCTGCTGCGCTTTCAGTTCACGAATCTGGC
GCGTCAGTTGATTGATCTTCTGCTGGACCTGTTGCTGCGTGTACTGCGGCTGCGGTTCGTCTATGAATTC
CATGTTCTCGAACTCCTCGCGCTTGGCTAGCATTTGGCTATCGTAGAAGCCACTGGGAGCAGCAAGGTTG
GAGCTTGATCCGGCGGCGCTGAGCTTAGGACTGCTGGCTTCATGCCCAAACATAGACTTGCTGAACACGT
TCTGCTCCATTTTCACTACGCCCGCTCCAGTATTACTGCCACTAGCGCCAAAGAAGTCCGACATTCGTGA
ATCATCAGCCGAGAGTCGTGAGGATTCCTCCATCACCCGCCGCTGCATGGTGTTATTGCCCCAATCGGGC
TCATCCTCGTCATCCGTGCTGGACACTTCCTCGCCGAAGATGTCGTGGACAGCAACTCCCATGTTCGGCG
CCCGGTGTGAGGGAAAGTTGCTGGCTTCGTCATCATCGGACTCCACTTGGAGGTGCCGCTGGGAGCTCAT
TTCCATGATCGTCTTTTCGCTGGCATGCATGGTGCTTTCGTCCTGCAAATCGTCATCCGCATCGTTGTAG
GGTTTGATGTCCGATTGCTCCAGTTCATCCATTGGCTTGTCCTCTTCGTTTATGATTTCATAGTCAACTC
TGACAGCCTCGTTGTCAATGCGCAGCAGATGTTTCACTTCCTTCTCAATCTCGGGAGCTTCGACATTCTT
TTTCTTCAGAGTTTTGCGGAATCGTCG
