>Addgene plasmid #70853 | pFOSGE_COF1H11 | addgene partial sequence | sequence record 130734 | M13-F20 5'-TGTAAAACGACGGCCAGT-3'
ATGATTTTATTTTGACTGATAGTGACCTGTTCGTTGCAACAAATTGATGAGCAATGCTTTTTTATAATGC
CAACTTTGTACAAAAAAGCAGGCTTCATGCCATCACTAGCGGTGCCCCATCTAACTCCCATCTCTAATGA
GCATTTAGTGTCTTCAAAAGAAGTTGTATTTTTCTGGAAAAATCGCATTGAAATGTTTGAAAAGAAGAGC
GACAAGGTTAAGCAAGCGGAGCACAAGGCCCGGGATGATGGCGTAGAGCTGGAGAGCCAGTTTATCATGC
GCGTGCCGAAGGAACTGGCGGACACGGTCCATGAGGCAATAAATGCTGGCACCATTAAGGACCGGCTGAC
CATCCAACTGGATCCGGATCTGAGGTACGGTGAAGTGCGAATAGATGATCAGATACTGTACACGAAACTC
GTGGATTTGCCCACCGTCGTCGAGAGCTACAAGACCATTGACAACAAGAGCTTCTACAAGTCGGCAGACA
TCTGCCAAATACTCATTTGCAAGGAGGAGCGGGAGGACGAGACGGAAAAGGAGTCGCCCAACAAGAACAA
AAAGAAGGACCCCAACAAGGTGGACAAAAAATACCTCTTTCCGCACGGCATCACACCGCCGTGCAAGAAT
GTGAGAAAACGACGATTCCGCAAAACTCTGAAGAAAAAGAATGTCGAAGCTCCCGAGATTGAGAAGGAAG
TGAAACATCTGCTGCGCATTGACAACGAGGCTGTCAGAGTTGACTATGAAATCATAAACGAAGAGGACAA
GCCAATGGATGAACTGGAGCAATCGGACATCAAACCCTACAACGATGCGGATGACGATTTGCAGGACGAA
AGCACCATGCATGCCAGCGAAAAGACGATCATGGAAATGAGCTCCCAGCGGCACCTCCAAGTGGAGTCCG
ATGATGACGAAGCCAGCAACTTTCCCTCACACCGGGCGCCGAACATGGGAGTTGC
