[The description below was written by a language model from this plasmid's Addgene catalogue record.]
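Description:
pFOSGE_COF1H11 is a Gateway entry clone built in the pDONR221 backbone, carrying the coding sequence of Drosophila melanogaster Taf7 (CG2670, also known as TAF55 or TAFII55), a subunit of the TFIID general transcription factor complex. The insert is about 1.4 kb and corresponds to the transcript annotated as FBtr0081756. The plasmid is maintained in standard E. coli cloning strains as a high-copy plasmid under kanamycin selection. No feature table is provided, so the exact boundaries of the insert, the presence or absence of a stop codon, and any additional elements are not stated in the record.

The insert was introduced by Gateway cloning. With a pDONR-type donor vector this normally means a BP recombination that replaces the donor's counter-selectable cassette with the gene of interest, leaving it flanked by attL sites. An entry clone of this kind is not itself an expression construct: the record lists no promoter, tag or reporter driving Taf7. Instead it acts as a shuttle from which the open reading frame can be moved by LR recombination into any compatible destination vector, which then supplies the promoter, fusion tags and host-specific elements. M13 forward and reverse priming sites flank the insert and are used for sequence verification.

The associated publication concerns the context-dependent regulatory functions of transcriptional regulators, which suggests the clone belongs to a collection of Drosophila transcription factor and cofactor open reading frames intended for transfer into expression vectors for functional assays, although the record itself states only that it is a Gateway entry clone.
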