Addgene plasmid #70853: pFOSGE_COF1H11
Purpose: Gateway entry clone
Depositing lab: Alexander Stark. Depositing organization: Research Institute of Molecular Pathology (IMP). Publication: Transcriptional regulators form diverse groups with context-dependent regulatory functions. Stampfel G, Kazmar T, Frank O, Wienerroither S, Reiter F, Stark A. Nature. 2015 Nov 9. doi: 10.1038/nature15545. PubMed 26550828.
Backbone
  Vector backbone: pDONR221
  Backbone manufacturer: Invitrogen
  Backbone size w/o insert (bp): 4762
  Vector type: Gateway entry vector
Growth in bacteria
  Bacterial resistance: Kanamycin, 50 μg/mL
  Growth temperature: 37°C
  Growth strain: DH5alpha
  Copy number: High Copy
Gene/Insert
  Gene/Insert name: Taf7 (alt names: FBgn0024909; CG2670, FBtr0081756)
  Species: D. melanogaster (fly)
  Insert size (bp): 1437
  Entrez Gene: Taf7 (a.k.a. Dmel_CG2670, CG2670, Dmel\CG2670, E, TAF, TAF55, TAF7, TAF[[II]], TAF[[II]]55, TFIID, Taf55, anon-84Ec, dTAF[[II]]55)
  Cloning method: Gateway Cloning
  Sequencing primers: 5′ M13-F20; 3′ M13R
Terms and licenses: Academic/Nonprofit Terms; Industry Terms: Not Available to Industry
How to cite: pFOSGE_COF1H11 was a gift from Alexander Stark (Addgene plasmid # 70853 ; http://n2t.net/addgene:70853 ; RRID:Addgene_70853)
